Addgene plasmid #33194: pDMG13a
Depositing lab: David Bartel. Depositing organization: Whitehead Institute for Biomedical Research. Publication: Weak seed-pairing stability and high target-site abundance decrease the proficiency of lsy-6 and other microRNAs. Garcia DM, Baek D, Shin C, Bell GW, Grimson A, Bartel DP. Nat Struct Mol Biol. 2011 Sep 11;18(10):1139-46. doi: 10.1038/nsmb.2115. PubMed 21909094.
Backbone
  Vector backbone: pIS1
  Backbone manufacturer: Addgene (#12179)
  Backbone size w/o insert (bp): 4085
  Vector type: Mammalian Expression, Luciferase
Growth in bacteria
  Bacterial resistance: Ampicillin, 100 μg/mL
  Growth temperature: 37°C
  Growth strain: DH5alpha
  Copy number: High Copy
Gene/Insert
  Gene/Insert name: acl-5 3'UTR
  Species: C. elegans (nematode)
  GenBank ID: NM_001047817.1
  Entrez Gene: acl-5 (a.k.a. R07E3.5)
  Tag / fusion protein: Luciferase (N terminal on backbone)
  Cloning method: Restriction Enzyme; 5′ cloning site XbaI (not destroyed); 3′ cloning site EagI (not destroyed)
  Sequencing primers: 5′ Rluc-F; 3′ EBV Reverse
Terms and licenses: Academic/Nonprofit Terms; Industry Terms: Not Available to Industry
How to cite: pDMG13a was a gift from David Bartel (Addgene plasmid # 33194 ; http://n2t.net/addgene:33194 ; RRID:Addgene_33194)
