[The description below was written by a language model from this plasmid's Addgene catalogue record.]
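Description:
pDMG13a is a mammalian luciferase reporter plasmid built on the pIS1 backbone (about 4.1 kb without insert), carrying the 3′ untranslated region of the C. elegans gene acl-5 (also known as R07E3.5). It is propagated in E. coli as a high-copy plasmid under ampicillin selection. The record does not give a feature table, so the promoter driving the reporter, the polyadenylation signal and the bacterial origin are not stated. The luciferase is listed only as an N-terminal element supplied by the backbone, although the use of an Rluc forward sequencing primer suggests a Renilla luciferase reading frame upstream of the cloning site.

The acl-5 3′UTR was inserted by restriction cloning between XbaI and EagI sites, both of which remain intact, placing the nematode UTR downstream of the luciferase coding sequence. Although catalogued as a "tag/fusion", the arrangement is best understood as a transcript-level fusion: the luciferase protein is unchanged, while its mRNA carries the acl-5 UTR and becomes subject to any post-transcriptional regulation acting on that sequence. Reporter output in transfected mammalian cells therefore reads out how strongly the UTR is repressed, typically by comparing conditions with and without a cognate microRNA and normalising to a co-transfected control reporter.

The associated study examined why lsy-6 and certain other microRNAs are comparatively weak at silencing their predicted targets, attributing this to weak seed-pairing stability and high target-site abundance. This fits the use of the construct as a UTR reporter for measuring microRNA targeting efficacy. The record does not specify which microRNA sites lie within the acl-5 UTR, nor whether this version is wild type or mutated.
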