>Addgene plasmid #33194 | pDMG13a | depositor partial sequence | sequence record 39345 | acl-5 3'UTR
AGTTTTTTGATGTACAAAACTAGCCAATTTTTTGTATCAGATCTTTTATTGATTGTTTACGTTTGAACGG
TTCCATTTGCCAAA
