>Addgene plasmid #33194 | pDMG13a | addgene partial sequence | sequence record 41347 | Rluc-F 5'-ccaggattcttttccaatgc-3'
GAATTTGTCAAAGTAAAAGGTCTTCATTTTTCGCAAGAAGATGCACCTGCATGAAATGGGAAAATATATC
AAATCGTTCGTTGAGCGAGTTCTCAAAAATGAACAATAATTCTAGGAGCTCTATACCGGTCTCGATATCA
CTACTAGTGTTCTAGAAGTTTTTTGATGTACAAAACTAGCCAATTTTTTGTATCAGATCTTTTATTGATT
GTTTACGTTTGAACGGTTCCATTTGCCAAACGGCCGCTTCGAGCAGACATGATAAGATACATTGATGAGT
TTGGACAAACCACAACTAGAATGCAGTGAAAAAAATGCTTTATTTGTGAAATTTGTGATGCTATTGCTTT
ATTTGTAACCATTATAAGCTGCAATAAACAAGTTAACAACAACAATTGCATTCATTTTATGTTTCAGGTT
CAGGGGGAGGTGTGGGAGGTTTTTTAAAGCAAGTAAAACCTCTACAAATGTGGTAAAATCGATAAGGATC
CAGGTGGCACTTTTCGGGGAAATGTGCGCGGAACCCCTATTTGTTTATTTTTCTAAATACATTCAAATAT
GTATCCGCTCATGAGACAATAACCCTGATAAATGCTTCAATAATATTGAAAAAGGAAGAGTATGAGTATT
CAACATTTCCGTGTCGCCCTTATTCCCTTTTTTGCGGCATTTTGCCTTCCTGTTTTTGCTCACCCAGAAA
CGCTGGTGAAAGTAAAAGATGCTGAAGATCAGTTGGGTGCACGAGTGGGTTACATCGAACTGGATCTCAA
CAGCGGTAAGATCCTTGAGAGTTTTCGCCCCGAAGAACGTTTTCCAATGATGAGCACCTTTTAAAGTTCT
GCTATGTGGCGCGGTATTATCCCGTAATTGACGCCCGGGCCAAGAAGCAACTCGGTCGCCGCATACACTA
TTTCTCAGAAA
